[The description below was written by a language model from this plasmid's Addgene catalogue record and pLannotate feature annotations shown in this document.]
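Description:
pc3XB-ZF75 is a mammalian expression plasmid built on pc3XB, a modified version of Invitrogen's pcDNA3, and carries a single engineered zinc finger module as its insert. It belongs to the Zinc Finger Consortium Modular Assembly Kit v1.0, a set of standardized reagents for building zinc finger nucleases by modular assembly. In bacteria it replicates at high copy from a ColE1/pUC-type origin and is selected with ampicillin through the β-lactamase gene. An f1 origin is also present, which in principle allows single-stranded DNA production. For mammalian cells, a neomycin phosphotransferase gene driven by the SV40 early promoter and followed by an SV40 polyadenylation signal allows G418 selection.

The insert, ZF75, is about 90 bp and encodes one Cys2His2-type finger derived from the Barbas module set, recorded as recognizing the DNA triplet AAC. It sits between XbaI and BamHI sites, both preserved after cloning, downstream of the CMV immediate early enhancer and promoter and a T7 promoter, and upstream of the bovine growth hormone polyadenylation signal. The automated annotation labels this short coding region as a fragment of bovine ZNF22, which most likely reflects general sequence similarity among zinc finger proteins rather than the actual origin of the module. Other small hits, such as the truncated HIV-1 LTR, ble and lacI fragments, also appear to be backbone remnants or annotation artefacts rather than functional parts. As a kit component, the plasmid serves mainly as a source of one finger-coding unit. This unit can be joined with other modules through the retained flanking restriction sites to build multi-finger arrays with a chosen DNA-binding specificity for zinc finger nuclease construction.
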