Addgene plasmid #13209: pc3XB-ZF75
Depositing lab: Daniel Voytas. Depositing organization: Iowa State University. Publication: Standardized reagents and protocols for engineering zinc finger nucleases by modular assembly. Wright DA, Thibodeau-Beganny S, Sander JD, Winfrey RJ, Hirsh AS, Eichtinger M, Fu F, Porteus MH, Dobbs D, Voytas DF, Joung JK. Nat Protoc. 2006;1(3):1637-52. doi: 10.1038/nprot.2006.259 PubMed 17406455.
Backbone
  Vector backbone: pc3XB
  Backbone manufacturer: Modified Invitrogen pcDNA3
  Backbone size w/o insert (bp): 5400
  Vector type: Mammalian Expression
  Selectable markers: Neomycin (select with G418)
Growth in bacteria
  Bacterial resistance: Ampicillin, 100 μg/mL
  Growth temperature: 37°C
  Growth strain: XL1 Blue
  Copy number: High Copy
Gene/Insert
  Gene/Insert name: ZF75
  Insert size (bp): 90
  Cloning method: Restriction Enzyme; 5′ cloning site XbaI (not destroyed); 3′ cloning site BamHI (not destroyed)
  Sequencing primers: 5′ T7
Terms and licenses: Academic/Nonprofit Terms; Industry Terms: Not Available to Industry
Depositor comments: Part of the Zinc Finger Consortium Modular Assembly Kit v1.0. Finger protein sequence: PGEKPYKCPECGKSFSDSGNLRVHQRTH. Target DNA sequence: AAC. This zinc finger is derived from the Barbas module set.
How to cite: pc3XB-ZF75 was a gift from Daniel Voytas (Addgene plasmid # 13209 ; http://n2t.net/addgene:13209 ; RRID:Addgene_13209)
