Features (pLannotate 1.2.2; 20 found; start..end, strand, type, name):
     28..80      -  misc_feature   bom (fragment): basis of mobility region from pBR322
    235..614     +  enhancer       CMV enhancer: human cytomegalovirus immediate early enhancer
    615..818     +  promoter       CMV promoter: human cytomegalovirus (CMV) immediate early promoter
    814..847     +  LTR            5' LTR (truncated) (fragment): truncated 5' long terminal repeat (LTR) from HIV-1
    863..881     +  promoter       T7 promoter: promoter for bacteriophage T7 RNA polymerase
    927..1019    +  CDS            ZNF22 (fragment): ZNF22_BOVIN - Experimental evidence at transcript level: Swiss-Prot protein existence level 2. Binds DNA through the consensus sequence 5'-CAATG-3'. May be involved in transcriptional regulation and may play a role in tooth formation (By similarity). From Bos taurus (Bovine).
   1062..1286    +  polyA_signal   bGH poly(A) signal: bovine growth hormone polyadenylation signal
   1290..1311    +  promoter       SV40 promoter (fragment): SV40 enhancer and early promoter
   1332..1760    +  rep_origin     f1 ori (sequence partly withheld): f1 bacteriophage origin of replication; arrow indicates direction of (+) strand synthesis
   1774..2103    +  promoter       SV40 promoter: SV40 enhancer and early promoter
   2174..2965    +  CDS            neo: KKA2_KLEPN - Also known as kan, nptII. Experimental evidence at protein level: Swiss-Prot protein existence level 1. Resistance to kanamycin, neomycin, paromomycin, ribostamycin, butirosin and gentamicin B. From Klebsiella pneumoniae.
   2989..3147    +  CDS            ble (fragment): BLE_KLEPN - Experimental evidence at protein level: Swiss-Prot protein existence level 1. Binding protein with a strong affinity to the bleomycin family of antibiotics. Binds to CL990; an antimitotic-antibiotic compound. From Klebsiella pneumoniae.
   3142..3263    +  polyA_signal   SV40 poly(A) signal: SV40 polyadenylation signal
   3336..3352    -  protein_bind   lac operator: The lac repressor binds to the lac operator to inhibit transcription in E. coli. This inhibition can be relieved by adding lactose or isopropyl-β-D-thiogalactopyranoside (IPTG). lac repressor encoded by lacI
   3360..3390    -  promoter       lac promoter: promoter for the E. coli lac operon
   3405..3426    -  protein_bind   CAP binding site: CAP binding activates transcription in the presence of cAMP. E. coli catabolite activator protein
   3439..3531    -  CDS            lacI (fragment): lac repressor; lacI; The lac repressor binds to the lac operator to inhibit transcription in E. coli. This inhibition can be relieved by adding lactose or isopropyl-β-D-thiogalactopyranoside (IPTG).
   3714..4299    -  rep_origin     ori: high-copy-number ColE1/pMB1/pBR322/pUC origin of replication
   4470..5330    -  CDS            AmpR: β-lactamase; bla; confers resistance to ampicillin, carbenicillin, and related antibiotics
   5331..5435    -  promoter       AmpR promoter: bla
>Addgene plasmid #13209 | pc3XB-ZF75 | depositor full sequence | sequence record 7558 | Author sequence
GACGGATCGGGAGATCTCCCGATCCCCTATGGTGCACTCTCAGTACAATCTGCTCTGATGCCGCATAGTT
AAGCCAGTATCTGCTCCCTGCTTGTGTGTTGGAGGTCGCTGAGTAGTGCGCGAGCAAAATTTAAGCTACA
ACAAGGCAAGGCTTGACCGACAATTGCATGAAGAATCTGCTTAGGGTTAGGCGTTTTGCGCTGCTTCGCG
ATGTACGGGCCAGATATACGCGTTGACATTGATTATTGACTAGTTATTAATAGTAATCAATTACGGGGTC
ATTAGTTCATAGCCCATATATGGAGTTCCGCGTTACATAACTTACGGTAAATGGCCCGCCTGGCTGACCG
CCCAACGACCCCCGCCCATTGACGTCAATAATGACGTATGTTCCCATAGTAACGCCAATAGGGACTTTCC
ATTGACGTCAATGGGTGGAGTATTTACGGTAAACTGCCCACTTGGCAGTACATCAAGTGTATCATATGCC
AAGTACGCCCCCTATTGACGTCAATGACGGTAAATGGCCCGCCTGGCATTATGCCCAGTACATGACCTTA
TGGGACTTTCCTACTTGGCAGTACATCTACGTATTAGTCATCGCTATTACCATGGTGATGCGGTTTTGGC
AGTACATCAATGGGCGTGGATAGCGGTTTGACTCACGGGGATTTCCAAGTCTCCACCCCATTGACGTCAA
TGGGAGTTTGTTTTGGCACCAAAATCAACGGGACTTTCCAAAATGTCGTAACAACTCCGCCCCATTGACG
CAAATGGGCGGTAGGCGTGTACGGTGGGAGGTCTATATAAGCAGAGCTCTCTGGCTAACTAGAGAACCCA
CTGCTTACTGGCTTATCGAAATTAATACGACTCACTATAGGGAGACCCAAGCTGGCTAGCGTTTAAACGG
GCCCTCTAGACCCGGGGAGAAGCCTTACAAATGCCCAGAATGTGGAAAGAGTTTTAGCGATTCTGGAAAT
CTCAGAGTGCACCAGAGAACACATACCGGTGGATCCTCTGCACAGTAGTAAGCTTAAGTTTAAACCGCTG
ATCAGCCTCGACTGTGCCTTCTAGTTGCCAGCCATCTGTTGTTTGCCCCTCCCCCGTGCCTTCCTTGACC
CTGGAAGGTGCCACTCCCACTGTCCTTTCCTAATAAAATGAGGAAATTGCATCGCATTGTCTGAGTAGGT
GTCATTCTATTCTGGGGGGTGGGGTGGGGCAGGACAGCAAGGGGGAGGATTGGGAAGACAATAGCAGGCA
TGCTGGGGATGCGGTGGGCTCTATGGCTTCTGAGGCGGAAAGAACCAGCTGGGGCTCTAGGGGGTATCCC
C
[124 nt withheld, positions 1332-1455]
C
[91 nt withheld, positions 1457-1547]
A
[49 nt withheld, positions 1549-1597]
CCTTTGACGTTGGAGTCCACGTTCTTT
[37 nt withheld, positions 1625-1661]
ACCCTATCTCGGTCTATTCTTTTGATTTATAAGGGATTTTGCCGATTTCGGCCTATTGGTTAAAAAATGA
GCTGATTTAACAAAAATTTAACGCGAATTAATTCTGTGGAATGTGTGTCAGTTAGGGTGTGGAAAGTCCC
CAGGCTCCCCAGCAGGCAGAAGTATGCAAAGCATGCATCTCAATTAGTCAGCAACCAGGTGTGGAAAGTC
CCCAGGCTCCCCAGCAGGCAGAAGTATGCAAAGCATGCATCTCAATTAGTCAGCAACCATAGTCCCGCCC
CTAACTCCGCCCATCCCGCCCCTAACTCCGCCCAGTTCCGCCCATTCTCCGCCCCATGGCTGACTAATTT
TTTTTATTTATGCAGAGGCCGAGGCCGCCTCTGCCTCTGAGCTATTCCAGAAGTAGTGAGGAGGCTTTTT
TGGAGGCCTAGGCTTTTGCAAAAAGCTCCCGGCCGGGAGCTTGTATATCCATTTTCGGATCTGATCAAGA
GACAGGATGAGGATCGTTTCGCATGATTGAACAAGATGGATTGCACGCAGGTTCTCCGGCCGCTTGGGTG
GAGAGGCTATTCGGCTATGACTGGGCACAACAGACAATCGGCTGCTCTGATGCCGCCGTGTTCCGGCTGT
CAGCGCAGGGGCGCCCGGTTCTTTTTGTCAAGACCGACCTGTCCGGTGCCCTGAATGAACTGCAGGACGA
GGCAGCGCGGCTATCGTGGCTGGCCACGACGGGCGTTCCTTGCGCAGCTGTGCTCGACGTTGTCACTGAA
GCGGGAAGGGACTGGCTGCTATTGGGCGAAGTGCCGGGGCAGGATCTCCTGTCATCTCACCTTGCTCCTG
CCGAGAAAGTATCCATCATGGCTGATGCAATGCGGCGGCTGCATACGCTTGATCCGGCTACCTGCCCATT
CGACCACCAAGCGAAACATCGCATCGAGCGAGCACGTACTCGGATGGAAGCCGGTCTTGTCGATCAGGAT
GATCTGGACGAAGAGCATCAGGGGCTCGCGCCAGCCGAACTGTTCGCCAGGCTCAAGGCGCGCATGCCCG
ACGGCGAGGATCTCGTCGTGACCCATGGCGATGCCTGCTTGCCGAATATCATGGTGGAAAATGGCCGCTT
TTCTGGATTCATCGACTGTGGCCGGCTGGGTGTGGCGGACCGCTATCAGGACATAGCGTTGGCTACCCGT
GATATTGCTGAAGAGCTTGGCGGCGAATGGGCTGACCGCTTCCTCGTGCTTTACGGTATCGCCGCTCCCG
ATTCGCAGCGCATCGCCTTCTATCGCCTTCTTGACGAGTTCTTCTGAGCGGGACTCTGGGGTTCGAAATG
ACCGACCAAGCGACGCCCAACCTGCCATCACGAGATTTCGATTCCACCGCCGCCTTCTATGAAAGGTTGG
GCTTCGGAATCGTTTTCCGGGACGCCGGCTGGATGATCCTCCAGCGCGGGGATCTCATGCTGGAGTTCTT
CGCCCACCCCAACTTGTTTATTGCAGCTTATAATGGTTACAAATAAAGCAATAGCATCACAAATTTCACA
AATAAAGCATTTTTTTCACTGCATTCTAGTTGTGGTTTGTCCAAACTCATCAATGTATCTTATCATGTCT
GTATACCGTCGACCTCTAGCTAGAGCTTGGCGTAATCATGGTCATAGCTGTTTCCTGTGTGAAATTGTTA
TCCGCTCACAATTCCACACAACATACGAGCCGGAAGCATAAAGTGTAAAGCCTGGGGTGCCTAATGAGTG
AGCTAACTCACATTAATTGCGTTGCGCTCACTGCCCGCTTTCCAGTCGGGAAACCTGTCGTGCCAGCTGC
ATTAATGAATCGGCCAACGCGCGGGGAGAGGCGGTTTGCGTATTGGGCGCTCTTCCGCTTCCTCGCTCAC
TGACTCGCTGCGCTCGGTCGTTCGGCTGCGGCGAGCGGTATCAGCTCACTCAAAGGCGGTAATACGGTTA
TCCACAGAATCAGGGGATAACGCAGGAAAGAACATGTGAGCAAAAGGCCAGCAAAAGGCCAGGAACCGTA
AAAAGGCCGCGTTGCTGGCGTTTTTCCATAGGCTCCGCCCCCCTGACGAGCATCACAAAAATCGACGCTC
AAGTCAGAGGTGGCGAAACCCGACAGGACTATAAAGATACCAGGCGTTTCCCCCTGGAAGCTCCCTCGTG
CGCTCTCCTGTTCCGACCCTGCCGCTTACCGGATACCTGTCCGCCTTTCTCCCTTCGGGAAGCGTGGCGC
TTTCTCATAGCTCACGCTGTAGGTATCTCAGTTCGGTGTAGGTCGTTCGCTCCAAGCTGGGCTGTGTGCA
CGAACCCCCCGTTCAGCCCGACCGCTGCGCCTTATCCGGTAACTATCGTCTTGAGTCCAACCCGGTAAGA
CACGACTTATCGCCACTGGCAGCAGCCACTGGTAACAGGATTAGCAGAGCGAGGTATGTAGGCGGTGCTA
CAGAGTTCTTGAAGTGGTGGCCTAACTACGGCTACACTAGAAGAACAGTATTTGGTATCTGCGCTCTGCT
GAAGCCAGTTACCTTCGGAAAAAGAGTTGGTAGCTCTTGATCCGGCAAACAAACCACCGCTGGTAGCGGT
TTTTTTGTTTGCAAGCAGCAGATTACGCGCAGAAAAAAAGGATCTCAAGAAGATCCTTTGATCTTTTCTA
CGGGGTCTGACGCTCAGTGGAACGAAAACTCACGTTAAGGGATTTTGGTCATGAGATTATCAAAAAGGAT
CTTCACCTAGATCCTTTTAAATTAAAAATGAAGTTTTAAATCAATCTAAAGTATATATGAGTAAACTTGG
TCTGACAGTTACCAATGCTTAATCAGTGAGGCACCTATCTCAGCGATCTGTCTATTTCGTTCATCCATAG
TTGCCTGACTCCCCGTCGTGTAGATAACTACGATACGGGAGGGCTTACCATCTGGCCCCAGTGCTGCAAT
GATACCGCGAGACCCACGCTCACCGGCTCCAGATTTATCAGCAATAAACCAGCCAGCCGGAAGGGCCGAG
CGCAGAAGTGGTCCTGCAACTTTATCCGCCTCCATCCAGTCTATTAATTGTTGCCGGGAAGCTAGAGTAA
GTAGTTCGCCAGTTAATAGTTTGCGCAACGTTGTTGCCATTGCTACAGGCATCGTGGTGTCACGCTCGTC
GTTTGGTATGGCTTCATTCAGCTCCGGTTCCCAACGATCAAGGCGAGTTACATGATCCCCCATGTTGTGC
AAAAAAGCGGTTAGCTCCTTCGGTCCTCCGATCGTTGTCAGAAGTAAGTTGGCCGCAGTGTTATCACTCA
TGGTTATGGCAGCACTGCATAATTCTCTTACTGTCATGCCATCCGTAAGATGCTTTTCTGTGACTGGTGA
GTACTCAACCAAGTCATTCTGAGAATAGTGTATGCGGCGACCGAGTTGCTCTTGCCCGGCGTCAATACGG
GATAATACCGCGCCACATAGCAGAACTTTAAAAGTGCTCATCATTGGAAAACGTTCTTCGGGGCGAAAAC
TCTCAAGGATCTTACCGCTGTTGAGATCCAGTTCGATGTAACCCACTCGTGCACCCAACTGATCTTCAGC
ATCTTTTACTTTCACCAGCGTTTCTGGGTGAGCAAAAACAGGAAGGCAAAATGCCGCAAAAAAGGGAATA
AGGGCGACACGGAAATGTTGAATACTCATACTCTTCCTTTTTCAATATTATTGAAGCATTTATCAGGGTT
ATTGTCTCATGAGCGGATACATATTTGAATGTATTTAGAAAAATAAACAAATAGGGGTTCCGCGCACATT
TCCCCGAAAAGTGCCACCTGACGTC
