>Addgene plasmid #13209 | pc3XB-ZF75 | addgene partial sequence | sequence record 19593 | CMV-F 5'-CGCAAATGGGCGGTAGGCGTG-3'
AGCTCTCTGGCTAACTAGAGAACCCACTGCTTACTGGCTTATCGAAATTAATACGACTCACTATAGGGAG
ACCCAAGCTGGCTAGCGTTTAAACGGGCCCTCTAGACCCGGGGAGAAGCCTTACAAATGCCCAGAATGTG
GAAAGAGTTTTAGCGATTCTGGAAATCTCAGAGTGCACCAGAGAACACATACCGGTGGATCCTCTGCACA
GTAGTAAGCTTAAGTTTAAACCGCTGATCAGCCTCGACTGTGCCTTCTAGTTGCCAGCCATCTGTTGTTT
GCCCCTCCCCCGTGCCTTCCTTGACCCTGGAAGGTGCCACTCCCACTGTCCTTTCCTAATAAAATGAGGA
AATTGCATCGCATTGTCTGAGTAGGTGTCATTCTATTCTGGGGGGTGGGGTGGGGCAGGACAGCAAGGGG
GAGGATTGGGAAGACAATAGCAGGCATGCTGGGGATGCGGTGGGCTCTATGGCTTCTGAGGCGGAAAGAA
CCAGCTGGGGCTCTAGGGGGTATCCCC
[49 nt withheld, positions 518-566]
